Addgene plasmid #108551: pScI_dCas9-CDA-UL
Purpose: Bacterial Target-AID UGI-LVA vector
Depositing lab: Akihiko Kondo. Depositing organization: Kobe University. Publication: Deaminase-mediated multiplex genome editing in Escherichia coli. Banno S, Nishida K, Arazoe T, Mitsunobu H, Kondo A. Nat Microbiol. 2018 Feb 5. pii: 10.1038/s41564-017-0102-6. doi: 10.1038/s41564-017-0102-6. PubMed 29403014.
Backbone
  Vector backbone: pSC101
  Backbone size w/o insert (bp): 9263
  Total vector size (bp): 10930
  Vector type: Bacterial Expression
Growth in bacteria
  Bacterial resistance: Chloramphenicol, 12.5 μg/mL
  Growth temperature: 30°C
  Growth strain: Top10
  Growth instructions: Allow cells to recover for 2 hr in SOC medium. Transformed cells grow slow and colony formation takes 2 days. Do not pick larger colonies as escape cells may appear.
  Copy number: Low Copy
Gene/Insert
  Gene/Insert name: dCas9-PmCDA1-UGI-LVA
  Species: Synthetic; Streptococcus pyogenes
  Insert size (bp): 7252
  Mutation: D10A and H840A for SpCas9
  GenBank ID: OYN72315.1 ABO15149.1
  Promoter: lambda OR
  Tag / fusion protein: Flag
  Cloning method: Gibson Cloning
  Sequencing primers: 5′ atccggcttactaaaagcc; 3′ M13 F
Terms and licenses: Academic/Nonprofit Terms; Industry Terms: Not Available to Industry
How to cite: pScI_dCas9-CDA-UL was a gift from Akihiko Kondo (Addgene plasmid # 108551 ; http://n2t.net/addgene:108551 ; RRID:Addgene_108551)
