[The description below was written by a language model from this plasmid's Addgene catalogue record and pLannotate feature annotations shown in this document.]
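Description:
pScI_dCas9-CDA-UL is a low-copy bacterial expression plasmid of about 11 kb, built on a pSC101 backbone and carrying the "Target-AID" cytidine base editor for genome editing in Escherichia coli. It replicates from the pSC101 origin with a temperature-sensitive Rep101 (RepA) protein. This explains the recorded propagation at 30°C and in principle allows the plasmid to be cured at higher temperature. Selection is by chloramphenicol through the cat gene. The annotated sequence also shows a Gram-positive-type repL replication gene and an erm macrolide-resistance gene, along with lacZα, rop and bom fragments. The catalogue record does not explain these, and they are probably leftovers from parental vectors.

The payload is one long fusion reading frame. It begins with catalytically dead Streptococcus pyogenes Cas9 (D10A and H840A), which binds DNA under guide RNA direction without cutting. A linker that includes a fragment annotated as derived from human CRK follows, then the sea lamprey cytidine deaminase PmCDA1 and the phage PBS2 uracil-DNA glycosylase inhibitor UGI. The deaminase converts cytosines to uracil near the targeted site, and UGI blocks uracil excision repair so that C-to-T changes are retained. The name and purpose field indicate a C-terminal LVA degradation tag, which shortens the protein's half-life. A Flag tag is also recorded, although neither tag is annotated in the feature table. Expression is driven by the lambda OR promoter, controlled by a divergently encoded temperature-sensitive λ cI repressor, so the editor is repressed at low temperature and induced by heat shift. No guide RNA cassette is annotated in the feature table. The record notes slow growth and the appearance of escape colonies, which suggests the editor burdens the host.
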