Features (pLannotate 1.2.2; 15 found; start..end, strand, type, name):
    193..630     +  CDS            repL: REPLM_BACIU - Protein predicted: Swiss-Prot protein existence level 4. From Bacillus subtilis.
    987..1721    +  CDS            erm: ERM_STREE - Experimental evidence at protein level: Swiss-Prot protein existence level 1. This protein produces a dimethylation of the adenine residue at position 2085 in 23S rRNA, resulting in reduced affinity between ribosomes and macrolide-lincosamide-streptogramin B antibiotics. From Streptococcus pneumoniae.
   1783..1940    -  CDS            lacZα (fragment): LacZα fragment of β-galactosidase; lacZ fragment
   1976..2227    -  CDS            UGI: UNGI_BPPB2 - Experimental evidence at protein level: Swiss-Prot protein existence level 1. This protein binds specifically and reversibly to the host uracil-DNA glycosylase, preventing removal of uracil residues from PBS2 DNA by the host uracil-excision repair system. From Bacillus phage PBS2 (Bacteriophage PBS2).
   2233..2857    -  CDS            PmCDA1 (fragment): cytidine deaminase from the sea lamprey Petromyzon marinus (Rogozin et al., 2007)
   3020..3190    -  CDS            CRK (fragment): CRK_HUMAN - Experimental evidence at protein level: Swiss-Prot protein existence level 1. [Isoform Crk-II]: Regulates cell adhesion, spreading and migration (PubMed:31311869). Mediates attachment-induced MAPK8 activation, membrane ruffling and cell motility in a Rac-dependent manner. Involved in phagocytosis of apoptotic cells and cell motility via its interaction with DOCK1 and DOCK4 (PubMed:19004829). May regulate the EFNA5-EPHA3 signaling (By similarity). From Homo sapiens (Human).
   3221..7324    -  CDS            dCas9: catalytically dead mutant of the Cas9 endonuclease from the Streptococcus pyogenes Type II CRISPR/Cas system RNA-guided DNA-binding protein that lacks endonuclease activity due to the D10A mutation in the RuvC catalytic domain and the H840A mutation in the HNH catalytic domain
   7443..8156    +  CDS            λ repressor (ts): temperature-sensitive variant of the phage λ repressor; cIts; thermosensitivity is conferred by the A67T mutation
   8285..8944    -  CDS            CmR: chloramphenicol acetyltransferase; cat; confers resistance to chloramphenicol
   8945..8974    -  promoter       cat promoter (fragment): promoter of the E. coli cat gene encoding chloramphenicol acetyltransferase
   8998..9028    -  promoter       lac UV5 promoter: E. coli lac promoter with an "up" mutation
   9192..10142   -  CDS            Rep101(Ts): temperature-sensitive version of the RepA protein needed for replication with the pSC101 origin (Armstrong et al., 1984); rep101 encoding an A56V mutation
  10190..10412   -  rep_origin     pSC101 ori: low-copy replication origin that requires the Rep101 protein
  10531..10566   +  CDS            rop (fragment): Rop protein, which maintains plasmids at low copy number; rop
  10668..10767   +  misc_feature   bom (fragment): basis of mobility region from pBR322
>Addgene plasmid #108551 | pScI_dCas9-CDA-UL | addgene full sequence | sequence record 220946 | Addgene NGS Result
CGACGCTTTATATAGAAAAGAAGATTCAACTAGGTAAAATCTTAATATAGGTTGAGATGATAAGGTTTAT
AAGGAATTTGTTTGTTCTAATTTTTCACTCATTTTGTTCTAATTTCTTTTAACAAATGTTCTTTTTTTTT
TAGAACAGTTATGATATAGTTAGAATAGTTTAAAATAAGGAGTGAGAAAAAGATGAAAGAAAGATATGGA
ACAGTCTATAAAGGCTCTCAGAGGCTCATAGACGAAGAAAGTGGAGAAGTCATAGAGGTAGACAAGTTAT
ACCGTAAACAAACGTCTGGTAACTTCGTAAAGGCATATATAGTGCAATTAATAAGTATGTTAGATATGAT
TGGCGGAAAAAAACTTAAAATCGTTAACTATATCCTAGATAATGTCCACTTAAGTAACAATACAATGATA
GCTACAACAAGAGAAATAGCAAAAGCTACAGGAACAAGTCTACAAACAGTAATAACAACACTTAAAATCT
TAGAAGAAGGAAATATTATAAAAAGAAAAACTGGAGTATTAATGTTAAACCCTGAACTACTAATGAGAGG
CGACGACCAAAAACAAAAATACCTCTTACTCGAATTTGGGAACTTTGAGCAAGAGGCAAATGAAATAGAT
TGACCTCCCAATAACACCACGTAGTTATTGGGAGGTCAATCTATGAAATGCGATTAAGCTTTTTCTAATT
CACATAAGCGTGCAGGTTTAAAGTACATAAAAAATATAATGAAAAAAAGCATCATTATACTAACGTTATA
CCAACATTATACTCTCATTATACTAATTGCTTATTCCAATTTCCTATTGGTTGGAACCAACAGGCGTTAG
TGTGTTGTTGAGTTGGTACTTTCATGGGATTAATCCCATGAAACCCCCAACCAACTCGCCAAAGCTCTAT
ATTGATAAAAATAATAATAGTGGGTATAATTAAGTTGTTAGAGAAAACGTATAAATTAGGAGGGATTCAT
GCTGGTATGAACAAAAATATAAAATATTCTCAAAACTTTTTAACGAGTGAAAAAGTACTCAACCAAATAA
TAAAACAATTGAATTTAAAAGAAACCGATACCGTTTACGAAATTGGAACAGGTAAAGGGCATTTAACGAC
GAAACTGGCTAAAATAAGTAAACAGGTAACGTCTATTGAATTAGACAGTCATCTATTCAACTTATCGTCA
GAAAAATTAAAACTGAATACTCGTGTCACTTTAATTCACCAAGATATTCTACAGTTTCAATTCCCTAACA
AACAGAGGTATAAAATTGTTGGGAGTATTCCTTACCATTTAAGCACACAAATTATTAAAAAAGTGGTTTT
TGAAAGCCATGCGTCTGACATCTATCTGATTGTTGAAGAAGGATTCTACAAGCGTACCTTGGATATTCAC
CGAACACTAGGGTTGCTCTTGCACACTCAAGTCTCGATTCAGCAATTGCTTAAGCTGCCAGCGGAATGCT
TTCATCCTAAACCAAAAGTAAACAGTGTCTTAATAAAACTTACCCGCCATACCACAGATGTTCCAGATAA
ATATTGGAAGCTATATACGTACTTTGTTTCAAAATGGGTCAATCGAGAATATCGTCAACTGTTTACTAAA
AATCAGTTTCATCAAGCAATGAAACACGCCAAAGTAAACAATTTAAGTACCGTTACTTATGAGCAAGTAT
TGTCTATTTTTAATAGTTATCTATTATTTAACGGGAGGAAATAAATGCATAAACTGCATCCCTTAACTTG
TTTTTCGTGTACCTATTTTTTGTGAATCGCCATTCGCCATTCAGGCTGCGCAACTGTTGGGAAGGGCGAT
CGGTGCGGGCCTCTTCGCTATTACGCCAGCTGGCGAAAGGGGGATGTGCTGCAAGGCGATTAAGTTGGGT
AACGCCAGGGTTTTCCCAGTCACGACGTTGTAAAACGACGGCCAGTGAATTCGAGCTCGGTACCCGGCCG
TTATGCAACCAGTCCTAGCATCTTGATCTTGTTCTCTCCATTAGAGTCCTGAATCACCAGAGCCCAGGGT
TTGTACTCTGGGGCATCTGACGTGAGCAGCATCACGTTCTCATCGGTGCTCTCATCATACGCAGTGTGTA
CGAGAATGTCACTTTCCGGCTTATTCCCAATGACCTCCTCAACTTCTTCAGGAAGCATGAGTATCGACTC
TTGGATGACCAACTGTTTGCCTGTTTCCTTCTCTATGATGTCGGAAAGGTTGGTCATTCTAGAAACAGCA
GGACTCTTAGTGGTGTGGAGTATTTTTACCTGAATCATAATGGACAACTCGCTCCGTCGTTTTTCAGCTC
GCTTCAAAGTCTTCTCAAGCCATCTATTCTCATTCAATTGATTGTGCGACGATTGGATGAATATTTTCCT
GCAACATTGGTAGTGTTCACTTACCATTACATTCAACCCAACCCCGTTATCTCTGAGGTTCCACAGCCCA
ATTTGATTCCTCGCATTTTTCTCGTAATAGAGTTTGCAAGCCCAGATTTTCAAAGTGTGGCCGTTCCCCC
GCAGCTCCTGGTTATACCATTCTAAGATCTTTTCAGCGCAATCTGCACAAGGACTCCAGGATGAGTACCA
ATTTATCGTGAATTGTCCGGGGTTGTCGCGCAGGTATTCTTCGACTTTTCTAATGCTAAAGATTTCGGCG
TGAATGCCACGTTCTGTCCCGCTCTGTGGTTTATTCACAGCATAGCCCCAAAAACACGCTCTACGTTCAC
CCCGTCGTTTTAATTCAAAGAGAACGTAGCATCTATGCGACACGGATTTTTTGTTGTTGAAAAACTGTTT
CTTAAACGTGTAGATGTCCAACTTCTCATGGATTCTCACGTACTCAGCGTCGGTCATCCTAGACTTATCG
TCATCGTCTTTGTAATCAATATCATGATCCTTGTAGTCTCCGTCGTGGTCCTTATAGTCTCCGGACTCGA
GCCTAGACTTATCGTCATCGTCTTTGTAATCAATATCATGATCCTTGTAGTCTCCGTCGTGGTCCTTATA
GTCTCCGGAATACTTCTCCACGTAAGGGACAGGAATCATCCCCCTCTTTCCTTCGCTGTCCTCTGCATTC
CACCACTGCTCCTCAGGCTTATCCCGGATTCTCAGGATGTCTCCTTTCTTAAAGGGAAGATCCTCTTCAT
CATTCCCATTAAAGTCAAAGAGGGCTCGCACATACTCAGCAGAACCTCCACCTCCAGAACCTCCTCCACC
GTCACCTCCTAGCTGACTCAAATCAATGCGTGTTTCATAAAGACCAGTGATGGATTGATGGATAAGAGTG
GCATCTAAAACTTCTTTTGTAGACGTATATCGTTTACGATCAATTGTTGTATCAAAATATTTAAAAGCAG
CGGGAGCTCCAAGATTCGTCAACGTAAATAAATGAATAATATTTTCTGCTTGTTCACGTATTGGTTTGTC
TCTATGTTTGTTATATGCACTAAGAACTTTATCTAAATTGGCATCTGCTAAAATAACACGCTTAGAAAAT
TCACTGATTTGCTCAATAATCTCATCTAAATAATGCTTATGCTGCTCCACAAACAATTGTTTTTGTTCGT
TATCTTCTGGACTACCCTTCAACTTTTCATAATGACTAGCTAAATATAAAAAATTCACATATTTGCTTGG
CAGAGCCAGCTCATTTCCTTTTTGTAATTCTCCGGCACTAGCCAGCATCCGTTTACGACCGTTTTCTAAC
TCAAAAAGACTATATTTAGGTAGTTTAATGATTAAGTCTTTTTTAACTTCCTTATATCCTTTAGCTTCTA
AAAAGTCAATCGGATTTTTTTCAAAGGAACTTCTTTCCATAATTGTGATCCCTAGTAACTCTTTAACGGA
TTTTAACTTCTTCGATTTCCCTTTTTCCACCTTAGCAACCACTAGGACTGAATAAGCTACCGTTGGACTA
TCAAAACCACCATATTTTTTTGGATCCCAGTCTTTTTTACGAGCAATAAGCTTGTCCGAATTTCTTTTTG
GTAAAATTGACTCCTTGGAGAATCCGCCTGTCTGTACTTCTGTTTTCTTGACAATATTGACTTGGGGCAT
GGACAATACTTTGCGCACTGTGGCAAAATCTCGCCCTTTATCCCAGACAATTTCTCCAGTTTCCCCATTA
GTTTCGATTAGAGGGCGTTTGCGAATCTCTCCATTTGCAAGTGTAATTTCTGTTTTGAAGAAGTTCATGA
TATTAGAGTAAAAGAAATATTTTGCGGTTGCTTTGCCTATTTCTTGCTCAGACTTAGCAATCATTTTACG
AACATCATAAACTTTATAATCACCATAGACAAACTCCGATTCAAGTTTTGGATATTTCTTAATCAAAGCA
GTTCCAACGACGGCATTTAGATACGCATCATGGGCATGATGGTAATTGTTAATCTCACGTACTTTATAGA
ATTGGAAATCTTTTCGGAAGTCAGAAACTAATTTAGATTTTAAGGTAATCACTTTAACCTCTCGAATAAG
TTTATCATTTTCATCGTATTTAGTATTCATGCGACTATCCAAAATTTGTGCCACATGCTTAGTGATTTGG
CGAGTTTCAACCAATTGGCGTTTGATAAAACCAGCTTTATCAAGTTCACTCAAACCTCCACGTTCAGCTT
TCGTTAAATTATCAAACTTACGTTGAGTGATTAACTTGGCGTTTAGAAGTTGTCTCCAATAGTTTTTCAT
CTTTTTGACTACTTCTTCACTTGGAACGTTATCCGATTTACCACGATTTTTATCAGAACGCGTTAAGACC
TTATTGTCTATTGAATCGTCTTTAAGGAAACTTTGTGGAACAATGGCATCGACATCATAATCACTTAAAC
GATTAATATCTAATTCTTGGTCCACATACATGTCTCTTCCATTTTGGAGATAATAGAGATAGAGCTTTTC
ATTTTGCAATTGAGTATTTTCAACAGGATGCTCTTTAAGAATCTGACTTCCTAATTCTTTGATACCTTCT
TCGATTCGTTTCATACGCTCTCGCGAATTTTTCTGGCCCTTTTGAGTTGTCTGATTTTCACGTGCCATTT
CAATAACGATATTTTCTGGCTTATGCCGCCCCATTACTTTGACCAATTCATCAACAACTTTTACAGTCTG
TAAAATACCTTTTTTAATAGCAGGGCTACCAGCTAAATTTGCAATATGTTCATGTAAACTATCGCCTTGT
CCAGACACTTGTGCTTTTTGAATGTCTTCTTTAAATGTCAAACTATCATCATGGATCAGCTGCATAAAAT
TGCGATTGGCAAAACCATCTGATTTCAAAAAATCTAATATTGTTTTGCCAGATTGCTTATCCCTAATACC
ATTAATCAATTTTCGAGACAAACGTCCCCAACCAGTATAACGGCGACGTTTAAGCTGTTTCATCACCTTA
TCATCAAAGAGGTGAGCATATGTTTTAAGTCTTTCCTCAATCATCTCCCTATCTTCAAATAAGGTCAATG
TTAAAACAATATCCTCTAAGATATCTTCATTTTCTTCATTATCCAAAAAATCTTTATCTTTAATAATTTT
TAGCAAATCATGGTAGGTACCTAATGAAGCATTAAATCTATCTTCAACTCCTGAAATTTCAACACTATCA
AAACATTCTATTTTTTTGAAATAATCTTCTTTTAATTGCTTAACGGTTACTTTTCGATTTGTTTTGAAGA
GTAAATCAACAATGGCTTTCTTCTGTTCACCTGAAAGAAATGCTGGTTTTCGCATTCCTTCAGTAACATA
TTTGACCTTTGTCAATTCGTTATAAACCGTAAAATACTCATAAAGCAAACTATGTTTTGGTAGTACTTTT
TCATTTGGAAGATTTTTATCAAAGTTTGTCATGCGTTCAATAAATGATTGAGCTGAAGCACCTTTATCGA
CAACTTCTTCAAAATTCCATGGGGTAATTGTTTCTTCAGACTTCCGAGTCATCCATGCAAAACGACTATT
GCCACGCGCCAATGGACCAACATAATAAGGAATTCGAAAAGTCAAGATTTTTTCAATCTTCTCACGATTG
TCTTTTAAAAATGGATAAAAGTCTTCTTGTCTTCTCAAAATAGCATGCAGCTCACCCAAGTGAATTTGAT
GGGGAATAGAGCCGTTGTCAAAGGTCCGTTGCTTGCGCAGCAAATCTTCACGATTTAGTTTCACCAATAA
TTCCTCAGTACCATCCATTTTTTCTAAAATTGGTTTGATAAATTTATAAAATTCTTCTTGGCTAGCTCCC
CCATCAATATAACCTGCATATCCGTTTTTTGATTGATCAAAAAAGATTTCTTTATACTTTTCTGGAAGTT
GTTGTCGAACTAAAGCTTTTAAAAGAGTCAAGTCTTGATGATGTTCATCGTAGCGTTTAATCATTGAAGC
TGATAGGGGAGCCTTAGTTATTTCAGTATTTACTCTTAGGATATCTGAAAGTAAAATAGCATCTGATAAA
TTCTTAGCTGCCAAAAACAAATCAGCATATTGATCTCCAATTTGCGCCAATAAATTATCTAAATCATCAT
CGTAAGTATCTTTTGAAAGCTGTAATTTAGCATCTTCTGCCAAATCAAAATTTGATTTAAAATTAGGGGT
CAAACCCAATGACAAAGCAATGAGATTCCCAAATAAGCCATTTTTCTTCTCACCGGGGAGCTGAGCAATG
AGATTTTCTAATCGTCTTGATTTACTCAATCGTGCAGAAAGAATCGCTTTAGCATCTACTCCACTTGCGT
TAATAGGGTTTTCTTCAAATAATTGATTGTAGGTTTGTACCAACTGGATAAATAGTTTGTCCACATCACT
ATTATCAGGATTTAAATCTCCCTCAATCAAAAAATGACCACGAAACTTAATCATATGCGCTAAGGCCAAA
TAGATTAAGCGCAAATCCGCTTTATCAGTAGAATCTACCAATTTTTTTCGCAGATGATAGATAGTTGGAT
ATTTCTCATGATAAGCAACTTCATCTACTATATTTCCAAAAATAGGATGACGTTCATGCTTCTTGTCTTC
TTCCACCAAAAAAGACTCTTCAAGTCGATGAAAGAAACTATCATCTACTTTCGCCATCTCATTTGAAAAA
ATCTCCTGTAGATAACAAATACGATTCTTCCGACGTGTATACCTTCTACGAGCTGTCCGTTTGAGACGAG
TCGCTTCCGCTGTCTCTCCACTGTCAAATAAAAGAGCCCCTATAAGATTTTTTTTGATACTGTGGCGGTC
TGTATTTCCCAGAACCTTGAACTTTTTAGACGGAACCTTATATTCATCAGTGATCACCGCCCATCCGACG
CTATTTGTGCCGATAGCTAAGCCTATTGAGTATTTCTTATCCATTTTTGCCTCCTAAAATGGGCCCTGCA
ACCATTATCACCGCCAGAGGTAAAATAGTCAACACGCGCGGTGTTAGATATTTATCCCTTGCGGTGATAG
ATTTAACGTTAAGGAGGTATGTATGAGCACAAAAAAGAAACCATTAACACAAGAGCAGCTTGAGGACGCA
CGTCGCCTTAAAGCAATTTATGAAAAAAAGAAAAATGAACTTGGCTTATCCCAGGAATCTGTCGCAGACA
AGATGGGGATGGGGCAGTCAGGCGTTGGTGCTTTATTTAATGGCATCAATGCATTAAATGCTTATAACGC
CGCATTGCTTACAAAAATTCTCAAAGTTAGCGTTGAAGAATTTAGCCCTTCAATCGCCAGAGAAATCTAC
GAGATGTATGAAGCGGTTAGTATGCAGCCGTCACTTAGAAGTGAGTATGAGTACCCTGTTTTTTCTCATG
TTCAGGCAGAGATGTTCTCACCTAAGCTTAGAACCTTTACCAAAGGTGATGCGGAGAGATGGGTAAGCAC
AACCAAAAAAGCCAGTGATTCTGCATTCTGGCTTGAGGTTGAAGGTAATTCCATGACCGCACCAACAGGC
TCCAAGCCAAGCTTTCCTGACGGAATGTTAATTCTCGTTGACCCTGAGCAGGCTGTTGAGCCAGGTGATT
TCTGCATAGCCAGACTTGGGGGTGATGAGTTTACCTTCAAGAAACTGATCAGGGATAGCGGTCAGGTGTT
TTTACAACCACTAAACCCACAGTACCCAATGATCCCATGCAATGAGAGTTGTTCCGTTGTGGGGAAAGTT
ATCGCTAGTCAGTGGCCTGAAGAGACGTTTGGCTGATCGGCAAGGTGTTCTGGTCGGCGCATAGCTGATA
ACAATTGAGCAAGAATCTTCATCGCTAGACCGCAAAAATCAGCGCGCAAATACGCATACTGTTATCTGGC
TTTTAGTAAGCCGGATCCACGCGTTTACGCCCCGCCCTGCCACTCATCGCAGTACTGTTGTAATTCATTA
AGCATTCTGCCGACATGGAAGCCATCACAAACGGCATGATGAACCTGAATCGCCAGCGGCATCAGCACCT
TGTCGCCTTGCGTATAATATTTGCCCATGGTGAAAACGGGGGCGAAGAAGTTGTCCATATTGGCCACGTT
TAAATCAAAACTGGTGAAACTCACCCAGGGATTGGCTGAGACGAAAAACATATTCTCAATAAACCCTTTA
GGGAAATAGGCCAGGTTTTCACCGTAACACGCCACATCTTGCGAATATATGTGTAGAAACTGCCGGAAAT
CGTCGTGGTATTCACTCCAGAGCGATGAAAACGTTTCAGTTTGCTCATGGAAAACGGTGTAACAAGGGTG
AACACTATCCCATATCACCAGCTCACCGTCTTTCATTGCCATACGGAATTCCGGATGAGCATTCATCAGG
CGGGCAAGAATGTGAATAAAGGCCGGATAAAACTTGTGCTTATTTTTCTTTACGGTCTTTAAAAAGGCCG
TAATATCCAGCTGAACGGTCTGGTTATAGGTACATTGAGCAACTGACTGAAATGCCTCAAAATGTTCTTT
ACGATGCCATTGGGATATATCAACGGTGGTATATCCAGTGATTTTTTTCTCCATTTTAGCTTCCTTAGCT
CCTGAAAATCTCGACGGATCCTAACTCAAAATCCACACATTATACGAGCCGGAAGCATAAAGTGTAAAGC
CTGGGGTGCCTAATGCGGCCCCTCTAGCTACCGGTTTTGGTCATGAGATTATCTCTGTGCATATGGACAG
TTTTCCCTTTGATATGTAACGGTGAACAGTTGTTCTACTTTTGTTTGTTAGTCTTGATGCTTCACTGATA
GATACAAGAGCCATAAGAACCTCAGATCCTTCCGTATTTAGCCAGTATGTTCTCTAGTGTGGTTCGTTGT
TTTTGCGTGAGCCATGAGAACGAACCATTGAGATCATACTTACTTTGCATGTCACTCAAAAATTTTGCCT
CAAAACTGGTGAGCTGAATTTTTGCAGTTAAAGCATCGTGTAGTGTTTTTCTTAGTCCGTTATGTAGGTA
GGAATCTGATGTAATGGTTGTTGGTATTTTGTCACCATTCATTTTTATCTGGTTGTTCTCAAGTTCGGTT
ACGAGATCCATTTGTCTATCTAGTTCAACTTGGAAAATCAACGTATCAGTCGGGCGGCCTCGCTTATCAA
CCACCAATTTCATATTGCTGTAAGTGTTTAAATCTTTACTTATTGGTTTCAAAACCCATTGGTTAAGCCT
TTTAAACTCATGGTAGTTATTTTCAAGCATTAACATGAACTTAAATTCATCAAGGCTAATCTCTATATTT
GCCTTGTGAGTTTTCTTTTGTGTTAGTTCTTTTAATAACCACTCATAAATCCTCATAGAGTATTTGTTTT
CAAAAGACTTAACATGTTCCAGATTATATTTTATGAATTTTTTTAACTGGAAAAGATAAGGCAATATCTC
TTCACTAAAAACTAATTCTAATTTTTCGCTTGAGAACTTGGCATAGTTTGTCCACTGGAAAATCTCAAAG
CCTTTAACCAAAGGATTCCTGATTTCCACAGTTCTCGTCATCAGCTCTCTGGTTGCTTTAGCTAATACAC
CATAAGCATTTTCCCTACTGATGTTCATCATCTGAACGTATTGGTTATAAGTGAACGATACCGTCCGTTC
TTTCATTGTAGGGTTTTCAATCGTGGGGTTGAGTAGTGCCACACAGCATAAAATTAGCTTGGTTTCATGC
TCCGTTAAGTCATAGCGACTAATCGCTAGTTCATTTGCTTTGAAAACAACTAATTCAGACATACATCTCA
ATTGGTCTAGGTGATTTTAATCACTATACCAATTGAGATGGGCTAGTCAATGATAATTACTAGTCCTTTT
CCTTTGAGTTGTGGGTATCTGTAAATTCTGCTAGACCTTTGCTGGAAAACTTGTAAATTCTGCTAGACCC
TCTGTAAATTCCGCTAGACCTTTGTGTGTTTTTTTTGTTTATATTCAAGTGGTTATAATTTATAGAATAA
AGAAAGAATAAAAAAAGATAAAAAGAATAGATCCCAGCCCTGTGTATAACTCACTACTTTAGTCAGTTCC
GACGTGCACATTTCCCCGAAAAGTGCCACCTGACGTCTAAGAAACCATTATTATCATGACATTAACCTAT
AAAAATAGGCGTATCACGAGGCCCTTTCGTCTCGCGCGTTTCGGTGATGACGGTGAAAACCTCTGACACA
TGCAGCTCCCGGAGACGGTCACAGCTTGTCTGTAAGCGGATGCCGGGAGCAGACAAGCCCGTCAGGGCGC
GTCAGCGGGTGTTGGCGGGTGTCGGGGCTGGCTTAACTATGCGGCATCAGAGCAGATTGTACTGAGAGTG
CACCATATGCGGTGTGAAATACCGCACAGATGCGTAAGGAGAAAATACCGCATCAGGCGATTATGTCTTT
TGCGCATTCACTTCTTTTCTATATAAATATGAGCGAAGCGAATAAGCGTCGGAAAAGCAGCAAAAAGTTT
CCTTTTTGCTGTTGGAGCATGGGGGTTCAGGGGGTGCAGTATCTGACGTCAATGCCGAGCGAAAGCGAGC
CGAAGGGTAGCATTTACGTTAGATAACCCCCTGATATGCTC
